>Addgene plasmid #71121 | pJK597 | depositor full sequence | sequence record 127060 | pJK597 sequence 5943 bps
AAATTGTAAGCGTTAATATTTTGTTAAAATTCAGATGGCGTGGTTTTGCTTCATTGCAGCAATTTCATCG
TCGCTATAACCCAGCTCCTGCAATACAGCAGCGGTATGTTCACCTAATAGCGGCGCAGCTTTAATATCCG
GCGTAAAGGCAGAGAATTTCATTGGACAACCAACGGTCAGATATTTTCCACGCAACGGTTGTTCCACTTC
AACAACACTGCCACTTTGGCGCAAAGAGGGATCAAGTGAAATTTCTTTCATACTTAAAACCGGTGCACAA
GGAATATCAAACTGAGTCAAATAGGCCACCGCTTCATGTTTATCAATAGTGACAGTGTATTTTTCGATTT
CAGCAAAAATATCGAAAATATGTGGCTGTCGTGCATGGGCTGTACTGTATGCCGGATCGGTAATCCATTC
TGGTTTGCCGATGGCTTTACAGGTGTTTTCCCAGTTTTGCTCCTGAATAGTGAAATAAATATAGGCGTTA
GGATCGGTTTCCCAGCCTTTACATTTCAGGATCCAGCCAGGCTGACCGCCACCACCTGCATTACCACCGC
GGGGAACTGCATCACCAAATGTACCATTCGGATACTGCGGGTATTCTTCCAGATAACCCAATTTATCGAG
ACGCTGCTGGTCACGTAATTTCACGCGGCAAAGGTTCAATACGGCATCCTGCATTGACATGGTGACTCGT
TGCCCACGCCCCGTTTTTTCGCGATGCAGCAAAGCAGCAAGTAAACCGATCAGCAAATGCATTCCGGTGT
TGCTGTCACCCAACGCTGCAGCGCTTACCAGCGGCGGACCATCCCAAAAACCCGTAGTGGATGCCGCGCC
ACCCGCTGCCTGAGCAACGTTTTCATAGGCTTTTACATTCACATAAGGCGAACACTCATCAAACCCTTTG
ATCGAACCAAAAATCAGACGTGGATTGATTTCTTGAATATGCTCCCAGGTGAAGCCCATGTGATCAATGG
CCCCTGGATGAAAGTTCTCGACTAAGATATCAGCTTCGCGGATCAGCTTTTCCATTACCTCTTTGCCTTC
CGCTGTTTTGGTATTTAACTCAATAGAACGTTTGTTACTGTTAAGCATGGTGAAGTAAAGCGCATCGATA
TCAGGAATATCTCGCAGCTGGTGACGCGTTACGTCACCAACGCCGGGACGTTCAATTTTAATAACGTCAG
CGCCAAACCAGGCCAGCATTTGAGTACAAGATGGGCCAGATTGCACACCGGTGAAATCGAGAACTTTAAT
TCCTTGAAGTGGAGTTGACATATGGCTGCCGCGCGGCACCAGGCCGCTGCTGTGATGATGATGATGATGG
CTGCTGCCCATGGTATATCTCCTTCTTAAAGTTAAACAAAATTATTTCTAGAGGGGAATTGTTATCCGCT
CACAATTCCCCTATAGTGAGTCGTATTAATTTCGCGGGATCGAGATCTCGATCCTCTACGCCGGACGCAT
CGTGGCCGGCATCACCGGCGCCACAGGTGCGGTTGCTGGCGCCTATATCGCCGACATCACCGATGGGGAA
GATCGGGCTCGCCACTTCGGGCTCATGAGCGCTTGTTTCGGCGTGGGTATGGTGGCAGGCCCCGTGGCCG
GGGGACTGTTGGGCGCCATCTCCTTGCATGCACCATTCCTTGCGGCGGCGGTGCTCAACGGCCTCAACCT
ACTACTGGGCTGCTTCCTAATGCAGGAGTCGCATAAGGGAGAGCGTCGAGATCCCGGACACCATCGAATG
GCGCAAAACCTTTCGCGGTATGGCATGATAGCGCCCGGAAGAGAGTCAATTCAGGGTGGTGAATGTGAAA
CCAGTAACGTTATACGATGTCGCAGAGTATGCCGGTGTCTCTTATCAGACCGTTTCCCGCGTGGTGAACC
AGGCCAGCCACGTTTCTGCGAAAACGCGGGAAAAAGTGGAAGCGGCGATGGCGGAGCTGAATTACATTCC
CAACCGCGTGGCACAACAACTGGCGGGCAAACAGTCGTTGCTGATTGGCGTTGCCACCTCCAGTCTGGCC
CTGCACGCGCCGTCGCAAATTGTCGCGGCGATTAAATCTCGCGCCGATCAACTGGGTGCCAGCGTGGTGG
TGTCGATGGTAGAACGAAGCGGCGTCGAAGCCTGTAAAGCGGCGGTGCACAATCTTCTCGCGCAACGCGT
CAGTGGGCTGATCATTAACTATCCGCTGGATGACCAGGATGCCATTGCTGTGGAAGCTGCCTGCACTAAT
GTTCCGGCGTTATTTCTTGATGTCTCTGACCAGACACCCATCAACAGTATTATTTTCTCCCATGAAGACG
GTACGCGACTGGGCGTGGAGCATCTGGTCGCATTGGGTCACCAGCAAATCGCGCTGTTAGCGGGCCCATT
AAGTTCTGTCTCGGCGCGTCTGCGTCTGGCTGGCTGGCATAAATATCTCACTCGCAATCAAATTCAGCCG
ATAGCGGAACGGGAAGGCGACTGGAGTGCCATGTCCGGTTTTCAACAAACCATGCAAATGCTGAATGAGG
GCATCGTTCCCACTGCGATGCTGGTTGCCAACGATCAGATGGCGCTGGGCGCAATGCGCGCCATTACCGA
GTCCGGGCTGCGCGTTGGTGCGGATATCTCGGTAGTGGGATACGACGATACCGAAGACAGCTCATGTTAT
ATCCCGCCGTTAACCACCATCAAACAGGATTTTCGCCTGCTGGGGCAAACCAGCGTGGACCGCTTGCTGC
AACTCTCTCAGGGCCAGGCGGTGAAGGGCAATCAGCTGTTGCCCGTCTCACTGGTGAAAAGAAAAACCAC
CCTGGCGCCCAATACGCAAACCGCCTCTCCCCGCGCGTTGGCCGATTCATTAATGCAGCTGGCACGACAG
GTTTCCCGACTGGAAAGCGGGCAGTGAGCGCAACGCAATTAATGTAAGTTAGCTCACTCATTAGGCACCG
GGATCTCGACCGATGCCCTTGAGAGCCTTCAACCCAGTCAGCTCCTTCCGGTGGGCGCGGGGCATGACTA
TCGTCGCCGCACTTATGACTGTCTTCTTTATCATGCAACTCGTAGGACAGGTGCCGGCAGCGCTCTGGGT
CATTTTCGGCGAGGACCGCTTTCGCTGGAGCGCGACGATGATCGGCCTGTCGCTTGCGGTATTCGGAATC
TTGCACGCCCTCGCTCAAGCCTTCGTCACTGGTCCCGCCACCAAACGTTTCGGCGAGAAGCAGGCCATTA
TCGCCGGCATGGCGGCCCCACGGGTGCGCATGATCGTGCTCCTGTCGTTGAGGACCCGGCTAGGCTGGCG
GGGTTGCCTTACTGGTTAGCAGAATGAATCACCGATACGCGAGCGAACGTGAAGCGACTGCTGCTGCAAA
ACGTCTGCGACCTGAGCAACAACATGAATGGTCTTCGGTTTCCGTGTTTCGTAAAGTCTGGAAACGCGGA
AGTCAGCGCCCTGCACCATTATGTTCCGGATCTGCATCGCAGGATGCTGCTGGCTACCCTGTGGAACACC
TACATCTGTATTAACGAAGCGCTGGCATTGACCCTGAGTGATTTTTCTCTGGTCCCGCCGCATCCATACC
GCCAGTTGTTTACCCTCACAACGTTCCAGTAACCGGGCATGTTCATCATCAGTAACCCGTATCGTGAGCA
TCCTCTCTCGTTTCATCGGTATCATTACCCCCATGAACAGAAATCCCCCTTACACGGAGGCATCAGTGAC
CAAACAGGAAAAAACCGCCCTTAACATGGCCCGCTTTATCAGAAGCCAGACATTAACGCTTCTGGAGAAA
CTCAACGAGCTGGACGCGGATGAACAGGCAGACATCTGTGAATCGCTTCACGACCACGCTGATGAGCTTT
ACCGCAGCTGCCTCGCGCGTTTCGGTGATGACGGTGAAAACCTCTGACACATGCAGCTCCCGGAGACGGT
CACAGCTTGTCTGTAAGCGGATGCCGGGAGCAGACAAGCCCGTCAGGGCGCGTCAGCGGGTGTTGGCGGG
TGTCGGGGCGCAGCCATGACCCAGTCACGTAGCGATAGCGGAGTGTATACTGGCTTAACTATGCGGCATC
AGAGCAGATTGTACTGAGAGTGCACCATATATGCGGTGTGAAATACCGCACAGATGCGTAAGGAGAAAAT
ACCGCATCAGGCGCTCTTCCGCTTCCTCGCTCACTGACTCGCTGCGCTCGGTCGTTCGGCTGCGGCGAGC
GGTATCAGCTCACTCAAAGGCGGTAATACGGTTATCCACAGAATCAGGGGATAACGCAGGAAAGAACATG
TGAGCAAAAGGCCAGCAAAAGGCCAGGAACCGTAAAAAGGCCGCGTTGCTGGCGTTTTTCCATAGGCTCC
GCCCCCCTGACGAGCATCACAAAAATCGACGCTCAAGTCAGAGGTGGCGAAACCCGACAGGACTATAAAG
ATACCAGGCGTTTCCCCCTGGAAGCTCCCTCGTGCGCTCTCCTGTTCCGACCCTGCCGCTTACCGGATAC
CTGTCCGCCTTTCTCCCTTCGGGAAGCGTGGCGCTTTCTCATAGCTCACGCTGTAGGTATCTCAGTTCGG
TGTAGGTCGTTCGCTCCAAGCTGGGCTGTGTGCACGAACCCCCCGTTCAGCCCGACCGCTGCGCCTTATC
CGGTAACTATCGTCTTGAGTCCAACCCGGTAAGACACGACTTATCGCCACTGGCAGCAGCCACTGGTAAC
AGGATTAGCAGAGCGAGGTATGTAGGCGGTGCTACAGAGTTCTTGAAGTGGTGGCCTAACTACGGCTACA
CTAGAAGGACAGTATTTGGTATCTGCGCTCTGCTGAAGCCAGTTACCTTCGGAAAAAGAGTTGGTAGCTC
TTGATCCGGCAAACAAACCACCGCTGGTAGCGGTGGTTTTTTTGTTTGCAAGCAGCAGATTACGCGCAGA
AAAAAAGGATCTCAAGAAGATCCTTTGATCTTTTCTACGGGGTCTGACGCTCAGTGGAACGAAAACTCAC
GTTAAGGGATTTTGGTCATGAACAATAAAACTGTCTGCTTACATAAACAGTAATACAAGGGGTGTTATGA
GCCATATTCAACGGGAAACGTCTTGCTCTAGGCCGCGATTAAATTCCAACATGGATGCTGATTTATATGG
GTATAAATGGGCTCGCGATAATGTCGGGCAATCAGGTGCGACAATCTATCGATTGTATGGGAAGCCCGAT
GCGCCAGAGTTGTTTCTGAAACATGGCAAAGGTAGCGTTGCCAATGATGTTACAGATGAGATGGTCAGAC
TAAACTGGCTGACGGAATTTATGCCTCTTCCGACCATCAAGCATTTTATCCGTACTCCTGATGATGCATG
GTTACTCACCACTGCGATCCCCGGGAAAACAGCATTCCAGGTATTAGAAGAATATCCTGATTCAGGTGAA
AATATTGTTGATGCGCTGGCAGTGTTCCTGCGCCGGTTGCATTCGATTCCTGTTTGTAATTGTCCTTTTA
ACAGCGATCGCGTATTTCGTCTCGCTCAGGCGCAATCACGAATGAATAACGGTTTGGTTGATGCGAGTGA
TTTTGATGACGAGCGTAATGGCTGGCCTGTTGAACAAGTCTGGAAAGAAATGCATAAACTTTTGCCATTC
TCACCGGATTCAGTCGTCACTCATGGTGATTTCTCACTTGATAACCTTATTTTTGACGAGGGGAAATTAA
TAGGTTGTATTGATGTTGGACGAGTCGGAATCGCAGACCGATACCAGGATCTTGCCATCCTATGGAACTG
CCTCGGTGAGTTTTCTCCTTCATTACAGAAACGGCTTTTTCAAAAATATGGTATTGATAATCCTGATATG
AATAAATTGCAGTTTCATTTGATGCTCGATGAGTTTTTCTAAGAATTAATTCATGAGCGGATACATATTT
GAATGTATTTAGAAAAATAAACAAATAGGGGTTCCGCGCACATTTCCCCGAAAAGTGCCACCT
Features (pLannotate 1.2.2; 18 found; start..end, strand, type, name):
      1..32      -  rep_origin     M13 ori (fragment): M13 bacteriophage origin of replication; arrow indicates direction of (+) strand synthesis
     34..1281    -  CDS            frc: FCTA_ECOLI - Also known as yfdW. Experimental evidence at protein level: Swiss-Prot protein existence level 1. Involved in the catabolism of oxalate and in the adapatation to low pH via the induction of the oxalate-dependent acid tolerance response (ATR). Catalyzes the transfer of the CoA moiety from formyl- CoA to oxalate. It can also use succinate as an acceptor. From Escherichia coli (strain K12).
   1285..1302    -  CDS            thrombin site: thrombin recognition and cleavage site
   1313..1329    -  CDS            capTEV™ (fragment): composite tag for in vivo biotinylation, TEV protease cleavage, and 6xHis tagging
   1348..1370    -  RBS            RBS: efficient ribosome binding site from bacteriophage T7 gene 10 (Olins and Rangwala, 1989)
   1385..1409    -  protein_bind   lac operator: The lac repressor binds to the lac operator to inhibit transcription in E. coli. This inhibition can be relieved by adding lactose or isopropyl-β-D-thiogalactopyranoside (IPTG). lac repressor encoded by lacI
   1410..1428    -  promoter       T7 promoter: promoter for bacteriophage T7 RNA polymerase
   1450..1729    +  CDS            TcR (fragment): tetracycline efflux protein; tet; confers resistance to tetracycline
   1737..1814    +  promoter       lacI promoter: lacI
   1815..2897    +  CDS            lacI: lac repressor; lacI; The lac repressor binds to the lac operator to inhibit transcription in E. coli. This inhibition can be relieved by adding lactose or isopropyl-β-D-thiogalactopyranoside (IPTG).
   2910..2931    +  protein_bind   CAP binding site: CAP binding activates transcription in the presence of cAMP. E. coli catabolite activator protein
   2946..3237    +  CDS            TcR (fragment): tetracycline efflux protein; tet; confers resistance to tetracycline
   3309..3689    -  CDS            YPB1_ECOLX: Protein predicted: Swiss-Prot protein existence level 4. From Escherichia coli.
   3706..3897    +  CDS            rop: Rop protein, which maintains plasmids at low copy number; rop
   3999..4141    +  misc_feature   bom: basis of mobility region from pBR322
   4327..4915    -  rep_origin     ori: high-copy-number ColE1/pMB1/pBR322/pUC origin of replication
   5037..5852    +  CDS            KanR: aminoglycoside phosphotransferase; aph(3')-Ia; confers resistance to kanamycin in bacteria or G418 (Geneticin®) in eukaryotes
   5861..5918    -  promoter       AmpR promoter (fragment): bla
