[The description below was written by a language model from this plasmid's Addgene catalogue record and pLannotate feature annotations shown in this document.]
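Description:
pJK597 is a bacterial expression plasmid built on the pET28a backbone for producing Escherichia coli K-12 formyl-CoA:oxalate CoA-transferase (YfdW, also called Frc) in E. coli as an N-terminally His6-tagged protein, designated H6YfdW. The 5,943 bp plasmid replicates from a ColE1/pBR322-type origin accompanied by the rop gene and bom region, and it is selected with kanamycin through an aminoglycoside phosphotransferase marker. The coding sequence was inserted by restriction cloning at NdeI and EcoRI, with the EcoRI site lost in the process. It lies downstream of the T7 promoter, a lac operator and the T7 gene 10 ribosome binding site. The backbone-encoded His tag is joined to the enzyme through a thrombin cleavage site, which could allow the tag to be removed after purification. A plasmid-borne lacI gene supplies repressor, so transcription depends on T7 RNA polymerase from the host and is inducible with IPTG.

The construct carries an unexplained rearrangement. During cloning, a segment of roughly 0.6 kb from the vector untranslated region was deleted, removing the T7 terminator, the f1/M13 origin region and the C-terminal His-tag sequence, and a short stretch of unidentified sequence took its place. The feature table agrees with this, showing only a small M13 origin fragment next to the end of the gene and no terminator. As a result, no terminator of any kind lies in the same orientation as the expressed gene, although the depositor reports that the open reading frame appears entirely correct. The enzyme transfers CoA from formyl-CoA to oxalate and takes part in oxalate catabolism and acid tolerance. The associated study concerns the corresponding transferase from Acetobacter aceti, although the record does not state how the E. coli protein was used there.
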