Addgene plasmid #71121: pJK597
Purpose: Produces E coli formyl-CoA:oxalate CoA-transferase (H6YfdW) in E. coli
Depositing lab: T. J. Kappock. Depositing organization: Purdue University. Publication: Formyl-coenzyme A (CoA):oxalate CoA-transferase from the acidophile Acetobacter aceti has a distinctive electrostatic surface and inherent acid stability. Mullins EA, Starks CM, Francois JA, Sael L, Kihara D, Kappock TJ. Protein Sci. 2012 May;21(5):686-96. doi: 10.1002/pro.2054. Epub 2012 Mar 29. PubMed 22374910.
Backbone
  Vector backbone: pET28a
  Total vector size (bp): 5943
  Modifications to backbone: During cloning 0.66 kb from the vector untranslated region (a region that includes the T7 terminator, F1 origin, and M13 origin) was deleted by an unknown mechanism.
  Vector type: Bacterial Expression
Growth in bacteria
  Bacterial resistance: Kanamycin, 50 μg/mL
  Growth temperature: 37°C
  Growth strain: DH5alpha
  Copy number: Unknown
Gene/Insert
  Gene/Insert name: formyl-CoA:oxalate CoA-transferase (alt names: YfdW; frc; formyl-CoA transferase, NAD(P)-binding)
  Species: Escherichia coli str. K-12 substr. MG1655
  GenBank ID: NP_416875
  Promoter: T7
  Tag / fusion protein: His6 (N terminal on backbone)
  Cloning method: Restriction Enzyme; 5′ cloning site NdeI (not destroyed); 3′ cloning site EcoRI (destroyed during cloning)
  Sequencing primers: 5′ T7 promoter
Terms and licenses: Academic/Nonprofit Terms; Industry Terms: Not Available to Industry
Depositor comments: An unexplained deletion event removed the F1 ori, M13 ori region, the T7 terminator, and C-terminal His-tag region. Instead we see a sequence of 29 nt that does not correspond to any obvious source. The net plasmid is 629 nt shorter than expected. The major practical consequence of this is there is no terminator -- of any kind -- oriented parallel to the expressed gene. The expressed protein ORF appears to be completely correct.
How to cite: pJK597 was a gift from T. J. Kappock (Addgene plasmid # 71121 ; http://n2t.net/addgene:71121 ; RRID:Addgene_71121)
