>Addgene plasmid #71121 | pJK597 | addgene partial sequence | sequence record 134881 | T7 5'-TAATACGACTCACTATAGGG-3'
TCTAGAAATAATTTTGTTTAACTTTAAGAAGGAGATATACCATGGGCAGCAGCCATCATCATCATCATCA
CAGCAGCGGCCTGGTGCCGCGCGGCAGCCATATGTCAACTCCACTTCAAGGAATTAAAGTTCTCGATTTC
ACCGGTGTGCAATCTGGCCCATCTTGTACTCAAATGCTGGCCTGGTTTGGCGCTGACGTTATTAAAATTG
AACGTCCCGGCGTTGGTGACGTAACGCGTCACCAGCTGCGAGATATTCCTGATATCGATGCGCTTTACTT
CACCATGCTTAACAGTAACAAACGTTCTATTGAGTTAAATACCAAAACAGCGGAAGGCAAAGAGGTAATG
GAAAAGCTGATCCGCGAAGCTGATATCTTAGTCGAGAACTTTCATCCAGGGGCCATTGATCACATGGGCT
TCACCTGGGAGCATATTCAAGAAATCAATCCACGTCTGATTTTTGGTTCGATCAAAGGGTTTGATGAGTG
TTCGCCTTATGTGAATGTAAAAGCCTATGAAAACGTTGCTCAGGCAGCGGGTGGCGCGGCATCCACTACG
GGTTTTTGGGATGGTCCGCCGCTGGTAAGCGCTGCAGCGTTGGGTGACAGCAACACCGGAATGCATTTGC
TGATCGGTTTACTTGCTGCTTTGCTGCATCGCGAAAAAACGGGGCGTGGGCAACGAGTCACCATGTCAAT
GCAGGATGCCGTATTGAACCTTTGCCGCGTGAAATTACGTGACCAGCAGCGTCTCGATAAATTGGGTTAT
CTGGAAGAATACCCGCAGTATCCGAATGGTACATTTGGTGATGCAGTTCCCCGCGGTGGTAATGCAGGTG
GTGGCGGTCAGCCTGGCTGGATCCTGAAATGTAAAGGCTGGGAAACCGATCCTAACGCCTATATTTATTT
CACTATTCAGGAGCAAAACTGGGAAAACACCTGTAAAGCCATCGGCAAACCAGAATGGATTACCGATCCG
GCATACAGTACAGCCCATGCACGACAGCCACATATTTTCGATATTTTTGCTGAAATCGAAAAATACACTG
TCACTATTGATAAACATGAAGCGGTGGCCTATTTGACTCAGTTTGATATTCCTTGTGCACCGGTTTTAAG
